>Addgene plasmid #14323 | pAG426GAL-EGFP-ccdB | depositor full sequence | sequence record 7986 | Author sequence
GACGAAAGGGCCTCGTGATACGCCTATTTTTATAGGTTAATGTCATGATAATAATGGTTTCTTAGTATGA
TCCAATATCAAAGGAAATGATAGCATTGAAGGATGAGACTAATCCAATTGAGGAGTGGCAGCATATAGAA
CAGCTAAAGGGTAGTGCTGAAGGAAGCATACGATACCCCGCATGGAATGGGATAATATCACAGGAGGTAC
TAGACTACCTTTCATCCTACATAAATAGACGCATATAAGTACGCATTTAAGCATAAACACGCACTATGCC
GTTCTTCTCATGTATATATATATACAGGCAACACGCAGATATAGGTGCGACGTGAACAGTGAGCTGTATG
TGCGCAGCTCGCGTTGCATTTTCGGAAGCGCTCGTTTTCGGAAACGCTTTGAAGTTCCTATTCCGAAGTT
CCTATTCTCTAGAAAGTATAGGAACTTCAGAGCGCTTTTGAAAACCAAAAGCGCTCTGAAGACGCACTTT
CAAAAAACCAAAAACGCACCGGACTGTAACGAGCTACTAAAATATTGCGAATACCGCTTCCACAAACATT
GCTCAAAAGTATCTCTTTGCTATATATCTCTGTGCTATATCCCTATATAACCTACCCATCCACCTTTCGC
TCCTTGAACTTGCATCTAAACTCGACCTCTACATTTTTTATGTTTATCTCTAGTATTACTCTTTAGACAA
AAAAATTGTAGTAAGAACTATTCATAGAGTGAATCGAAAACAATACGAAAATGTAAACATTTCCTATACG
TAGTATATAGAGACAAAATAGAAGAAACCGTTCATAATTTTCTGACCAATGAAGAATCATCAACGCTATC
ACTTTCTGTTCACAAAGTATGCGCAATCCACATCGGTATAGAATATAATCGGGGATGCCTTTATCTTGAA
AAAATGCACCCGCAGCTTCGCTAGTAATCAGTAAACGCGGGAAGTGGAGTCAGGCTTTTTTTATGGAAGA
GAAAATAGACACCAAAGTAGCCTTCTTCTAACCTTAACGGACCTACAGTGCAAAAAGTTATCAAGAGACT
GCATTATAGAGCGCACAAAGGAGAAAAAAAGTAATCTAAGATGCTTTGTTAGAAAAATAGCGCTCTCGGG
ATGCATTTTTGTAGAACAAAAAAGAAGTATAGATTCTTTGTTGGTAAAATAGCGCTCTCGCGTTGCATTT
CTGTTCTGTAAAAATGCAGCTCAGATTCTTTGTTTGAAAAATTAGCGCTCTCGCGTTGCATTTTTGTTTT
ACAAAAATGAAGCACAGATTCTTCGTTGGTAAAATAGCGCTTTCGCGTTGCATTTCTGTTCTGTAAAAAT
GCAGCTCAGATTCTTTGTTTGAAAAATTAGCGCTCTCGCGTTGCATTTTTGTTCTACAAAATGAAGCACA
GATGCTTCGTTCAGGTGGCACTTTTCGGGGAAATGTGCGCGGAACCCCTATTTGTTTATTTTTCTAAATA
CATTCAAATATGTATCCGCTCATGAGACAATAACCCTGATAAATGCTTCAATAATATTGAAAAAGGAAGA
GTATGAGTATTCAACATTTCCGTGTCGCCCTTATTCCCTTTTTTGCGGCATTTTGCCTTCCTGTTTTTGC
TCACCCAGAAACGCTGGTGAAAGTAAAAGATGCTGAAGATCAGTTGGGTGCACGAGTGGGTTACATCGAA
CTGGATCTCAACAGCGGTAAGATCCTTGAGAGTTTTCGCCCCGAAGAACGTTTTCCAATGATGAGCACTT
TTAAAGTTCTGCTATGTGGCGCGGTATTATCCCGTATTGACGCCGGGCAAGAGCAACTCGGTCGCCGCAT
ACACTATTCTCAGAATGACTTGGTTGAGTACTCACCAGTCACAGAAAAGCATCTTACGGATGGCATGACA
GTAAGAGAATTATGCAGTGCTGCCATAACCATGAGTGATAACACTGCGGCCAACTTACTTCTGACAACGA
TCGGAGGACCGAAGGAGCTAACCGCTTTTTTGCACAACATGGGGGATCATGTAACTCGCCTTGATCGTTG
GGAACCGGAGCTGAATGAAGCCATACCAAACGACGAGCGTGACACCACGATGCCTGTAGCAATGGCAACA
ACGTTGCGCAAACTATTAACTGGCGAACTACTTACTCTAGCTTCCCGGCAACAATTAATAGACTGGATGG
AGGCGGATAAAGTTGCAGGACCACTTCTGCGCTCGGCCCTTCCGGCTGGCTGGTTTATTGCTGATAAATC
TGGAGCCGGTGAGCGTGGGTCTCGCGGTATCATTGCAGCACTGGGGCCAGATGGTAAGCCCTCCCGTATC
GTAGTTATCTACACGACGGGGAGTCAGGCAACTATGGATGAACGAAATAGACAGATCGCTGAGATAGGTG
CCTCACTGATTAAGCATTGGTAACTGTCAGACCAAGTTTACTCATATATACTTTAGATTGATTTAAAACT
TCATTTTTAATTTAAAAGGATCTAGGTGAAGATCCTTTTTGATAATCTCATGACCAAAATCCCTTAACGT
GAGTTTTCGTTCCACTGAGCGTCAGACCCCGTAGAAAAGATCAAAGGATCTTCTTGAGATCCTTTTTTTC
TGCGCGTAATCTGCTGCTTGCAAACAAAAAAACCACCGCTACCAGCGGTGGTTTGTTTGCCGGATCAAGA
GCTACCAACTCTTTTTCCGAAGGTAACTGGCTTCAGCAGAGCGCAGATACCAAATACTGTCCTTCTAGTG
TAGCCGTAGTTAGGCCACCACTTCAAGAACTCTGTAGCACCGCCTACATACCTCGCTCTGCTAATCCTGT
TACCAGTGGCTGCTGCCAGTGGCGATAAGTCGTGTCTTACCGGGTTGGACTCAAGACGATAGTTACCGGA
TAAGGCGCAGCGGTCGGGCTGAACGGGGGGTTCGTGCACACAGCCCAGCTTGGAGCGAACGACCTACACC
GAACTGAGATACCTACAGCGTGAGCTATGAGAAAGCGCCACGCTTCCCGAAGGGAGAAAGGCGGACAGGT
ATCCGGTAAGCGGCAGGGTCGGAACAGGAGAGCGCACGAGGGAGCTTCCAGGGGGAAACGCCTGGTATCT
TTATAGTCCTGTCGGGTTTCGCCACCTCTGACTTGAGCGTCGATTTTTGTGATGCTCGTCAGGGGGGCGG
AGCCTATGGAAAAACGCCAGCAACGCGGCCTTTTTACGGTTCCTGGCCTTTTGCTGGCCTTTTGCTCACA
TGTTCTTTCCTGCGTTATCCCCTGATTCTGTGGATAACCGTATTACCGCCTTTGAGTGAGCTGATACCGC
TCGCCGCAGCCGAACGACCGAGCGCAGCGAGTCAGTGAGCGAGGAAGCGGAAGAGCGCCCAATACGCAAA
CCGCCTCTCCCCGCGCGTTGGCCGATTCATTAATGCAGCTGGCACGACAGGTTTCCCGACTGGAAAGCGG
GCAGTGAGCGCAACGCAATTAATGTGAGTTACCTCACTCATTAGGCACCCCAGGCTTTACACTTTATGCT
TCCGGCTCCTATGTTGTGTGGAATTGTGAGCGGATAACAATTTCACACAGGAAACAGCTATGACCATGAT
TACGCCAAGCGCGCAATTAACCCTCACTAAAGGGAACAAAAGCTGGAGCTCTAGTACGGATTAGAAGCCG
CCGAGCGGGCGACAGCCCTCCGACGGAAGACTCTCCTCCGTGCGTCCTCGTCTTCACCGGTCGCGTTCCT
GAAACGCAGATGTGCCTCGCGCCGCACTGCTCCGAACAATAAAGATTCTACAATACTAGCTTTTATGGTT
ATGAAGAGGAAAAATTGGCAGTAACCTGGCCCCACAAACCTTCAAATTAACGAATCAAATTAACAACCAT
AGGATGATAATGCGATTAGTTTTTTAGCCTTATTTCTGGGGTAATTAATCAGCGAAGCGATGATTTTTGA
TCTATTAACAGATATATAAATGGAAAAGCTGCATAACCACTTTAACTAATACTTTCAACATTTTCAGTTT
GTATTACTTCTTATTCAAATGTCATAAAAGTATCAACAAAAAATTGTTAATATACCTCTATACTTTAACG
TCAAGGAGAAAAAACCCCGGATTCTAGAACTAGTGGATCCCCCGGGACAAAATGGTGAGCAAGGGCGAGG
AGCTGTTCACCGGGGTGGTGCCCATCCTGGTCGAGCTGGACGGCGACGTAAACGGCCACAAGTTCAGCGT
GTCCGGCGAGGGCGAGGGCGATGCCACCTACGGCAAGCTGACCCTGAAGTTCATCTGCACCACCGGCAAG
CTGCCCGTGCCCTGGCCCACCCTCGTGACCACCCTGACCTACGGCGTGCAGTGCTTCAGCCGCTACCCCG
ACCACATGAAGCAGCACGACTTCTTCAAGTCCGCCATGCCCGAAGGCTACGTCCAGGAGCGCACCATCTT
CTTCAAGGACGACGGCAACTACAAGACCCGCGCCGAGGTGAAGTTCGAGGGCGACACCCTGGTGAACCGC
ATCGAGCTGAAGGGCATCGACTTCAAGGAGGACGGCAACATCCTGGGGCACAAGCTGGAGTACAACTACA
ACAGCCACAACGTCTATATCATGGCCGACAAGCAGAAGAACGGCATCAAGGTGAACTTCAAGATCCGCCA
CAACATCGAGGACGGCAGCGTGCAGCTCGCCGACCACTACCAGCAGAACACCCCCATCGGCGACGGCCCC
GTGCTGCTGCCCGACAACCACTACCTGAGCACCCAGTCCGCCCTGAGCAAAGACCCCAACGAGAAGCGCG
ATCACATGGTCCTGCTGGAGTTCGTGACCGCCGCCGGGATCACTCTCGGCATGGACGAGCTGTACAAGGG
TGGACCAGGTGGTGGACATCAAACAAGTTTGTACAAAAAAGCTGAACGAGAAACGTAAAATGATATAAAT
ATCAATATATTAAATTAGATTTTGCATAAAAAACAGACTACATAATACTGTAAAACACAACATATCCAGT
CACTATGGCGGCCGCATTAGGCACCCCAGGCTTTACACTTTATGCTTCCGGCTCGTATAATGTGTGGATT
TTGAGTTAGGATCCGTCGAGATTTTCAGGAGCTAAGGAAGCTAAAATGGAGAAAAAAATCACTGGATATA
CCACCGTTGATATATCCCAATGGCATCGTAAAGAACATTTTGAGGCATTTCAGTCAGTTGCTCAATGTAC
CTATAACCAGACCGTTCAGCTGGATATTACGGCCTTTTTAAAGACCGTAAAGAAAAATAAGCACAAGTTT
TATCCGGCCTTTATTCACATTCTTGCCCGCCTGATGAATGCTCATCCGGAATTCCGTATGGCAATGAAAG
ACGGTGAGCTGGTGATATGGGATAGTGTTCACCCTTGTTACACCGTTTTCCATGAGCAAACTGAAACGTT
TTCATCGCTCTGGAGTGAATACCACGACGATTTCCGGCAGTTTCTACACATATATTCGCAAGATGTGGCG
TGTTACGGTGAAAACCTGGCCTATTTCCCTAAAGGGTTTATTGAGAATATGTTTTTCGTCTCAGCCAATC
CCTGGGTGAGTTTCACCAGTTTTGATTTAAACGTGGCCAATATGGACAACTTCTTCGCCCCCGTTTTCAC
CATGGGCAAATATTATACGCAAGGCGACAAGGTGCTGATGCCGCTGGCGATTCAGGTTCATCATGCCGTC
TGTGATGGCTTCCATGTCGGCAGAATGCTTAATGAATTACAACAGTACTGCGATGAGTGGCAGGGCGGGG
CGTAAACGCCGCGTGGATCCGGCTTACTAAAAGCCAGATAACAGTATGCGTATTTGCGCGCTGATTTTTG
CGGTATAAGAATATATACTGATATGTATACCCGAAGTATGTCAAAAAGAGGTATGCTATGAAGCAGCGTA
TTACAGTGACAGTTGACAGCGACAGCTATCAGTTGCTCAAGGCATATATGATGTCAATATCTCCGGTCTG
GTAAGCACAACCATGCAGAATGAAGCCCGTCGTCTGCGTGCCGAACGCTGGAAAGCGGAAAATCAGGAAG
GGATGGCTGAGGTCGCCCGGTTTATTGAAATGAACGGCTCTTTTGCTGACGAGAACAGGGGCTGGTGAAA
TGCAGTTTAAGGTTTACACCTATAAAAGAGAGAGCCGTTATCGTCTGTTTGTGGATGTACAGAGTGATAT
TATTGACACGCCCGGGCGACGGATGGTGATCCCCCTGGCCAGTGCACGTCTGCTGTCAGATAAAGTCTCC
CGTGAACTTTACCCGGTGGTGCATATCGGGGATGAAAGCTGGCGCATGATGACCACCGATATGGCCAGTG
TGCCGGTCTCCGTTATCGGGGAAGAAGTGGCTGATCTCAGCCACCGCGAAAATGACATCAAAAACGCCAT
TAACCTGATGTTCTGGGGAATATAAATGTCAGGCTCCCTTATACACAGCCAGTCTGCAGGTCGACCATAG
TGACTGGATATGTTGTGTTTTACAGTATTATGTAGTCTGTTTTTTATGCAAAATCTAATTTAATATATTG
ATATTTATATCATTTTACGTTTCTCGTTCAGCTTTCTTGTACAAAGTGGTTCGATGTCATGTAATTAGTT
ATGTCACGCTTACATTCACGCCCTCCCCCCACATCCGCTCTAACCGAAAAGGAAGGAGTTAGACAACCTG
AAGTCTAGGTCCCTATTTATTTTTTTATAGTTATGTTAGTATTAAGAACGTTATTTATATTTCAAATTTT
TCTTTTTTTTCTGTACAGACGCGTGTACGCATGTAACATTATACTGAAAACCTTGCTTGAGAAGGTTTTG
GGACGCTCGAAGGCTTTAATTTGCGGCCGGTACCCAATTCGCCCTATAGTGAGTCGTATTACGCGCGCTC
ACTGGCCGTCGTTTTACAACGTCGTGACTGGGAAAACCCTGGCGTTACCCAACTTAATCGCCTTGCAGCA
CATCCCCCTTTCGCCAGCTGGCGTAATAGCGAAGAGGCCCGCACCGATCGCCCTTCCCAACAGTTGCGCA
GCCTGAATGGCGAATGGCGCG
[124 nt withheld, positions 7022-7145]
C
[91 nt withheld, positions 7147-7237]
A
[49 nt withheld, positions 7239-7287]
CCTTTGACGTTGGAGTCCACGTTCTTT
[37 nt withheld, positions 7315-7351]
ACCCTATCTCGGTCTATTCTTTTGATTTATAAGGGATTTTGCCGATTTCGGCCTATTGGTTAAAAAATGA
GCTGATTTAACAAAAATTTAACGCGAATTTTAACAAAATATTAACGTTTACAATTTCCTGATGCGGTATT
TTCTCCTTACGCATCTGTGCGGTATTTCACACCGCATAGGGTAATAACTGATATAATTAAATTGAAGCTC
TAATTTGTGAGTTTAGTATACATGCATTTACTTATAATACAGTTTTTTAGTTTTGCTGGCCGCATCTTCT
CAAATATGCTTCCCAGCCTGCTTTTCTGTAACGTTCACCCTCTACCTTAGCATCCCTTCCCTTTGCAAAT
AGTCCTCTTCCAACAATAATAATGTCAGATCCTGTAGAGACCACATCATCCACGGTTCTATACTGTTGAC
CCAATGCGTCTCCCTTGTCATCTAAACCCACACCGGGTGTCATAATCAACCAATCGTAACCTTCATCTCT
TCCACCCATGTCTCTTTGAGCAATAAAGCCGATAACAAAATCTTTGTCGCTCTTCGCAATGTCAACAGTA
CCCTTAGTATATTCTCCAGTAGATAGGGAGCCCTTGCATGACAATTCTGCTAACATCAAAAGGCCTCTAG
GTTCCTTTGTTACTTCTTCTGCCGCCTGCTTCAAACCGCTAACAATACCTGGGCCCACCACACCGTGTGC
ATTCGTAATGTCTGCCCATTCTGCTATTCTGTATACACCCGCAGAGTACTGCAATTTGACTGTATTACCA
ATGTCAGCAAATTTTCTGTCTTCGAAGAGTAAAAAATTGTACTTGGCGGATAATGCCTTTAGCGGCTTAA
CTGTGCCCTCCATGGAAAAATCAGTCAAGATATCCACATGTGTTTTTAGTAAACAAATTTTGGGACCTAA
TGCTTCAACTAACTCCAGTAATTCCTTGGTGGTACGAACATCCAATGAAGCACACAAGTTTGTTTGCTTT
TCGTGCATGATATTAAATAGCTTGGCAGCAACAGGACTAGGATGAGTAGCAGCACGTTCCTTATATGTAG
CTTTCGACATGATTTATCTTCGTTTCCTGCAGGTTTTTGTTCTGTGCAGTTGGGTTAAGAATACTGGGCA
ATTTCATGTTTCTTCAACACTACATATGCGTATATATACCAATCTAAGTCTGTGCTCCTTCCTTCGTTCT
TCCTTCTGTTCGGAGATTACCGAATCAAAAAAATTTCAAAGAAACCGAAATCAAAAAAAAGAATAAAAAA
AAAATGATGAATTGAATTGAAAAGCTGTGGTATGGTGCACTCTCAGTACAATCTGCTCTGATGCCGCATA
GTTAAGCCAGCCCCGACACCCGCCAACACCCGCTGACGCGCCCTGACGGGCTTGTCTGCTCCCGGCATCC
GCTTACAGACAAGCTGTGACCGTCTCCGGGAGCTGCATGTGTCAGAGGTTTTCACCGTCATCACCGAAAC
GCGCGA
Features (pLannotate 1.2.2; 28 found; start..end, strand, type, name):
     69..1411    +  rep_origin     2μ ori: yeast 2μ plasmid origin of replication
   1438..1542    +  promoter       AmpR promoter: bla
   1543..2403    +  CDS            AmpR: β-lactamase; bla; confers resistance to ampicillin, carbenicillin, and related antibiotics
   2574..3162    +  rep_origin     ori: high-copy-number ColE1/pMB1/pBR322/pUC origin of replication
   3345..3437    +  CDS            lacI (fragment): lac repressor; lacI; The lac repressor binds to the lac operator to inhibit transcription in E. coli. This inhibition can be relieved by adding lactose or isopropyl-β-D-thiogalactopyranoside (IPTG).
   3450..3471    +  protein_bind   CAP binding site: CAP binding activates transcription in the presence of cAMP. E. coli catabolite activator protein
   3486..3516    +  promoter       lac promoter: promoter for the E. coli lac operon
   3524..3540    +  protein_bind   lac operator: The lac repressor binds to the lac operator to inhibit transcription in E. coli. This inhibition can be relieved by adding lactose or isopropyl-β-D-thiogalactopyranoside (IPTG). lac repressor encoded by lacI
   3585..3603    +  promoter       T3 promoter: promoter for bacteriophage T3 RNA polymerase
   3627..4068    +  promoter       GAL1 promoter: S. cerevisiae GAL1; inducible promoter, regulated by Gal4
   4083..4106    +  misc_feature   MCS (fragment): pBluescript multiple cloning site
   4112..4828    +  CDS            EGFP: EGFP is a basic (constitutively fluorescent) green fluorescent protein published in 1996, derived from Aequorea victoria. It is reported to be a rapidly-maturing weak dimer with moderate acid sensitivity.
   4853..4977    +  protein_bind   attR1: mutant version of attR; recombination site for the Gateway® LR reaction LR Clonase™
   5002..5032    +  promoter       lac UV5 promoter: E. coli lac promoter with an "up" mutation
   5056..5085    +  promoter       cat promoter (fragment): promoter of the E. coli cat gene encoding chloramphenicol acetyltransferase
   5086..5745    +  CDS            CmR: chloramphenicol acetyltransferase; cat; confers resistance to chloramphenicol
   5927..6085    +  CDS            ccdA (fragment): CCDA_ECO57 - Also known as H, letA. Experimental evidence at protein level: Swiss-Prot protein existence level 1. Antitoxin component of a type II toxin-antitoxin (TA) system which inhibits the post-segregational killing (PSK) of plasmid-free cells, also referred to as a plasmid addiction system. Binds to and blocks the activity of CcdB; will also remove bound CcdB protein from the CcdB-GyrA complex by forming a CcdA-CcdB complex, a process termed rejuvenation. Functions as a transcriptional corepressor for the ccdAB operon, repression also requires CcdB (By similarity). From Escherichia coli
   6090..6392    +  CDS            ccdB: CCDB_ECOLI - Also known as G, letB, letD. Experimental evidence at protein level: Swiss-Prot protein existence level 1. Toxic component of a type II toxin-antitoxin (TA) system, functioning in plasmid maintainence. Responsible for the post- segregational killing (PSK) of plasmid-free cells, also referred to as a plasmid addiction system. Half-life of over 2 hours. Cell killing by CcdB is accompanied by filamentation, defects in chromosome and plasmid segregation, defects in cell division, formation of anucleate cells, decreased DNA synthesis and plasmid loss. Interferes with the activity of DN
   6436..6560    -  protein_bind   attR2: mutant version of attR; recombination site for the Gateway® LR reaction LR Clonase™
   6567..6814    +  terminator     CYC1 terminator: S. cerevisiae CYC1; transcription terminator for CYC1
   6833..6851    -  promoter       T7 promoter: promoter for bacteriophage T7 RNA polymerase
   6859..7014    +  CDS            lacZα (fragment): LacZα fragment of β-galactosidase; lacZ fragment
   7022..7477    +  rep_origin     f1 ori (sequence partly withheld): f1 bacteriophage origin of replication; arrow indicates direction of (+) strand synthesis
   7478..7529    -  misc_feature   bom (fragment): basis of mobility region from pBR322
   7608..8411    -  CDS            URA3: orotidine-5'-phosphate decarboxylase, required for uracil biosynthesis; S. cerevisiae URA3; yeast auxotrophic marker, counterselectable with 5-fluoroorotic acid (5-FOA)
   8412..8627    -  promoter       URA3 promoter: S. cerevisiae URA3
   8642..8691    -  misc_feature   bom (fragment): basis of mobility region from pBR322
   8793..1       -  CDS            rop (fragment) (across the origin): Rop protein, which maintains plasmids at low copy number; rop
