[The description below was written by a language model from this plasmid's Addgene catalogue record and pLannotate feature annotations shown in this document.]
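Description:
pAG426GAL-EGFP-ccdB is an empty Gateway destination vector for galactose-inducible expression of N-terminally EGFP-tagged proteins in Saccharomyces cerevisiae. It is built on the pRS426 backbone and is an episomal 2-micron shuttle plasmid: the 2μ origin supports multicopy maintenance in yeast, where the URA3 marker (with its own promoter) allows selection by uracil prototrophy and counterselection with 5-FOA. In E. coli it replicates from a ColE1/pUC-type origin and carries ampicillin resistance on the backbone. An f1 origin and remnants of the pBluescript-derived cloning region (lac promoter/operator, lacZα fragment, flanking T3 and T7 promoters) are also annotated.

The expression unit consists of the Gal4-regulated GAL1 promoter, the EGFP coding sequence, the Gateway cassette and the CYC1 transcription terminator. The cassette is bounded by attR1 and attR2 and contains a chloramphenicol resistance gene and the ccdB toxin gene, alongside a ccdA fragment. Because CcdB poisons DNA gyrase in ordinary E. coli strains, the unrecombined vector has to be propagated in a ccdB-tolerant strain, with chloramphenicol plus ampicillin maintaining the cassette. In an LR Clonase reaction with an attL-flanked entry clone, the CmR-ccdB segment is exchanged for the gene of interest, and loss of ccdB provides negative selection against unreacted vector in standard strains. The incoming open reading frame lands downstream of EGFP, giving an EGFP fusion whose expression is switched on by galactose.

The record lists no insert. The vector belongs to a suite of yeast Gateway plasmids designed for high-throughput genetic analysis. The depositor notes that the full sequence is a reference that may not match the physical plasmid exactly.
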