Addgene plasmid #14323: pAG426GAL-EGFP-ccdB
Purpose: (Empty Backbone)
Depositing lab: Susan Lindquist. Depositing organization: Whitehead Institute for Biomedical Research. Publication: A suite of Gateway cloning vectors for high-throughput genetic analysis in Saccharomyces cerevisiae. Alberti S, Gitler AD, Lindquist S. Yeast. 2007 Oct . 24(10):913-9. 10.1002/yea.1502 PubMed 17583893.
Backbone
  Vector backbone: pRS426
  Vector type: Yeast Expression ; Gateway Destination
  Selectable markers: URA3
Growth in bacteria
  Bacterial resistance: Chloramphenicol and Ampicillin, 25 & 100 μg/mL
  Growth temperature: 37°C
  Growth strain: ccdB Survival
  Growth instructions: DB3.1, ccdB Survival
  Copy number: Unknown
Gene/Insert
  Gene/Insert name: None
  Tag / fusion protein: EGFP (N terminal on backbone)
  Cloning method: Gateway Cloning
  Sequencing primers: 5′ EGFP-C
Terms and licenses: Academic/Nonprofit Terms; Industry Terms: Not Available to Industry
Depositor comments: Type of plasmid: 2-micron. This plasmid contains the Gateway technology from Invitrogen; Invitrogen requires purchasing of Gateway Clonase for carrying out the Gateway recombinational cloning reaction http://www.invitrogen.com Please note that the full plasmid sequence is provided as a reference only, and may not match the exact sequence of the plasmid.
How to cite: pAG426GAL-EGFP-ccdB was a gift from Susan Lindquist (Addgene plasmid # 14323 ; http://n2t.net/addgene:14323 ; RRID:Addgene_14323)
