>Addgene plasmid #14323 | pAG426GAL-EGFP-ccdB | addgene partial sequence | sequence record 20878 | 14323 with pRS_marker
TTTCATTCATCATTTTTTTTTTATTCTTTTTTTTGATTTCGGTTTCCTTGAAATTTTTTTGATTCGGTAA
TCTCCGAACAGAAGGAAGAACGAAGGAAGGAGCACAGACTTAGATTGGTATATATACGCATATGTAGTGT
TGAAGAAACATGAAATTGCCCAGTATTCTTAACCCAACTGCACAGAACAAAAACCTGCAGGAAACGAAGA
TAAATCATGTCGAAAGCTACATATAAGGAACGTGCTGCTACTCATCCTAGTCCTGTTGCTGCCAAGCTAT
TTAATATCATGCACGAAAAGCAAACAAACTTGTGTGCTTCATTGGATGTTCGTACCACCAAGGAATTACT
GGAGTTAGTTGAAGCATTAGGTCCCAAAATTTGTTTACTAAAAACACATGTGGATATCTTGACTGATTTT
TCCATGGAGGGCACAGTTAAGCCGCTAAAGGCATTATCCGCCAAGTACAATTTTTTACTCTTCGAAGACA
GAAAATTTGCTGACATTGGTAATACAGTCAAATTGCAGTACTCTGCGGGTGTATACAGAATAGCAGAATG
GGCAGACATTACGAATGCACACGGTGTGGTGGGCCCAGGTATTGTTAGCGGTTTGAAGCAGGCGGCAGAA
GAAGTAACAAAGGAACCTAGAGGCCTTTTGATGTTAGCAGAATTGTCATGCAAGGGCTCCCTATCTACTG
GAGAAATACTAAGGGTACTGTTGACATTGCGA
