>Addgene plasmid #14323 | pAG426GAL-EGFP-ccdB | addgene partial sequence | sequence record 20879 | 14323 with EXFP-R
TAGCCTTCGGGCATGGCGGACTTGAAGAAGTCGTGCTGCTTCATGTGGTCGGGGTAGCGGCTGAAGCACT
GCACGCCGTAGGTCAGGGTGGTCACGAGGGTGGGCCAGGGCACGGGCAGCTTGCCGGTGGTGCAGATGAA
CTTCAGGGTCAGCTTGCCGTAGGTGGCATCGCCCTCGCCCTCGCCGGACACGCTGAACTTGTGGCCGTTT
ACGTCGCCGTCCAGCTCGACCAGGATGGGCACCACCCCGGTGAACAGCTCCTCGCCCTTGCTCACCATTT
TGTCCCGGGGGATCCACTAGTTCTAGAATCCGGGGTTTTTTCTCCTTGACGTTAAAGTATAGAGGTATAT
TAACAATTTTTTGTTGATACTTTTATTACATTTGAATAAGAAGTAATACAAACCGAAAATGTTGAAAGTA
TTAGTTAAAGTGGTTATGCAGTTTTTGCATTTATATATCTGTTAATAGATCAAAAATCATCGCTTCGCTG
ATTAATTACCCCAGAAATAAGGCTAAAAAACTAATCGCATTATCATCCTATGGTTGTTAATTTGATTCGT
TCATTTGAAGGTTTGTGGGGCCAGGTTTCTGCCAATTTTTCCTCTTCATAACCATAAAAGCTAGTATTGT
AGAATCTTTATTGTTC
